>Addgene plasmid #174806 | pET28_6xHis-PARP1-Zn3 | addgene full sequence | sequence record 343422 | Addgene NGS Result
TAATACGACTCACTATAGGGGAATTGTGAGCGGATAACAATTCCCCTCTAGAAATAATTTTGTTTAACTT
TAAGAAGGAGATATACCATGGGCAGCAGCCATCATCATCATCATCACAGCAGCGGCCTGGTGCCGCGCGG
CAGCCATATGGATGGAGTGGATGAAGTGGCGAAGAAGAAATCTAAAAAAGAAAAAGACAAGGATAGTAAG
CTTGAAAAAGCCCTAAAGGCTCAGAACGACCTGATCTGGAACATCAAGGACGAGCTAAAGAAAGTGTGTT
CAACTAATGACCTGAAGGAGCTACTCATCTTCAACAAGCAGCAAGTGCCTTCTGGGGAGTCGGCGATCTT
GGACCGAGTAGCTGATGGCATGGTGTTCGGTGCCCTCCTTCCCTGCGAGGAATGCTCGGGTCAGCTGGTC
TTCAAGAGCGATGCCTATTACTGCACTGGGGACGTCACTGCCTGGACCAAGTGTATGGTCAAGACACAGA
CACCCAACCGGAAGGAGTGGGTAACCCCAAAGGAATTCCGAGAAATCTCTTACCTCAAGAAATTGAAGGT
TAAAAAGCAGGACCGTATATTCCCCCCAGAAACCAGCGCCTCCGTGGCGGCCACGCCTCCGCCCTCCACA
TAACTCGAGCACCACCACCACCACCACTGAGATCCGGCTGCTAACAAAGCCCGAAAGGAAGCTGAGTTGG
CTGCTGCCACCGCTGAGCAATAACTAGCATAACCCCTTGGGGCCTCTAAACGGGTCTTGAGGGGTTTTTT
GCTGAAAGGAGGAACTATATCCGGATTGGCGAATGGG
[124 nt withheld, positions 808-931]
C
[91 nt withheld, positions 933-1023]
A
[49 nt withheld, positions 1025-1073]
CCTTTGACGTTGGAGTCCACGTTCTTT
[37 nt withheld, positions 1101-1137]
ACCCTATCTCGGTCTATTCTTTTGATTTATAAGGGATTTTGCCGATTTCGGCCTATTGGTTAAAAAATGA
GCTGATTTAACAAAAATTTAACGCGAATTTTAACAAAATATTAACGCTTACAATTTAGGTGGCACTTTTC
GGGGAAATGTGCGCGGAACCCCTATTTGTTTATTTTTCTAAATACATTCAAATATGTATCCGCTCATGAA
TTAATTCTTAGAAAAACTCATCGAGCATCAAATGAAACTGCAATTTATTCATATCAGGATTATCAATACC
ATATTTTTGAAAAAGCCGTTTCTGTAATGAAGGAGAAAACTCACCGAGGCAGTTCCATAGGATGGCAAGA
TCCTGGTATCGGTCTGCGATTCCGACTCGTCCAACATCAATACAACCTATTAATTTCCCCTCGTCAAAAA
TAAGGTTATCAAGTGAGAAATCACCATGAGTGACGACTGAATCCGGTGAGAATGGCAAAAGTTTATGCAT
TTCTTTCCAGACTTGTTCAACAGGCCAGCCATTACGCTCGTCATCAAAATCACTCGCATCAACCAAACCG
TTATTCATTCGTGATTGCGCCTGAGCGAGACGAAATACGCGATCGCTGTTAAAAGGACAATTACAAACAG
GAATCGAATGCAACCGGCGCAGGAACACTGCCAGCGCATCAACAATATTTTCACCTGAATCAGGATATTC
TTCTAATACCTGGAATGCTGTTTTCCCGGGGATCGCAGTGGTGAGTAACCATGCATCATCAGGAGTACGG
ATAAAATGCTTGATGGTCGGAAGAGGCATAAATTCCGTCAGCCAGTTTAGTCTGACCATCTCATCTGTAA
CATCATTGGCAACGCTACCTTTGCCATGTTTCAGAAACAACTCTGGCGCATCGGGCTTCCCATACAATCG
ATAGATTGTCGCACCTGATTGCCCGACATTATCGCGAGCCCATTTATACCCATATAAATCAGCATCCATG
TTGGAATTTAATCGCGGCCTAGAGCAAGACGTTTCCCGTTGAATATGGCTCATAACACCCCTTGTATTAC
TGTTTATGTAAGCAGACAGTTTTATTGTTCATGACCAAAATCCCTTAACGTGAGTTTTCGTTCCACTGAG
CGTCAGACCCCGTAGAAAAGATCAAAGGATCTTCTTGAGATCCTTTTTTTCTGCGCGTAATCTGCTGCTT
GCAAACAAAAAAACCACCGCTACCAGCGGTGGTTTGTTTGCCGGATCAAGAGCTACCAACTCTTTTTCCG
AAGGTAACTGGCTTCAGCAGAGCGCAGATACCAAATACTGTCCTTCTAGTGTAGCCGTAGTTAGGCCACC
ACTTCAAGAACTCTGTAGCACCGCCTACATACCTCGCTCTGCTAATCCTGTTACCAGTGGCTGCTGCCAG
TGGCGATAAGTCGTGTCTTACCGGGTTGGACTCAAGACGATAGTTACCGGATAAGGCGCAGCGGTCGGGC
TGAACGGGGGGTTCGTGCACACAGCCCAGCTTGGAGCGAACGACCTACACCGAACTGAGATACCTACAGC
GTGAGCTATGAGAAAGCGCCACGCTTCCCGAAGGGAGAAAGGCGGACAGGTATCCGGTAAGCGGCAGGGT
CGGAACAGGAGAGCGCACGAGGGAGCTTCCAGGGGGAAACGCCTGGTATCTTTATAGTCCTGTCGGGTTT
CGCCACCTCTGACTTGAGCGTCGATTTTTGTGATGCTCGTCAGGGGGGCGGAGCCTATGGAAAAACGCCA
GCAACGCGGCCTTTTTACGGTTCCTGGCCTTTTGCTGGCCTTTTGCTCACATGTTCTTTCCTGCGTTATC
CCCTGATTCTGTGGATAACCGTATTACCGCCTTTGAGTGAGCTGATACCGCTCGCCGCAGCCGAACGACC
GAGCGCAGCGAGTCAGTGAGCGAGGAAGCGGAAGAGCGCCTGATGCGGTATTTTCTCCTTACGCATCTGT
GCGGTATTTCACACCGCAATGGTGCACTCTCAGTACAATCTGCTCTGATGCCGCATAGTTAAGCCAGTAT
ACACTCCGCTATCGCTACGTGACTGGGTCATGGCTGCGCCCCGACACCCGCCAACACCCGCTGACGCGCC
CTGACGGGCTTGTCTGCTCCCGGCATCCGCTTACAGACAAGCTGTGACCGTCTCCGGGAGCTGCATGTGT
CAGAGGTTTTCACCGTCATCACCGAAACGCGCGAGGCAGCTGCGGTAAAGCTCATCAGCGTGGTCGTGAA
GCGATTCACAGATGTCTGCCTGTTCATCCGCGTCCAGCTCGTTGAGTTTCTCCAGAAGCGTTAATGTCTG
GCTTCTGATAAAGCGGGCCATGTTAAGGGCGGTTTTTTCCTGTTTGGTCACTGATGCCTCCGTGTAAGGG
GGATTTCTGTTCATGGGGGTAATGATACCGATGAAACGAGAGAGGATGCTCACGATACGGGTTACTGATG
ATGAACATGCCCGGTTACTGGAACGTTGTGAGGGTAAACAACTGGCGGTATGGATGCGGCGGGACCAGAG
AAAAATCACTCAGGGTCAATGCCAGCGCTTCGTTAATACAGATGTAGGTGTTCCACAGGGTAGCCAGCAG
CATCCTGCGATGCAGATCCGGAACATAATGGTGCAGGGCGCTGACTTCCGCGTTTCCAGACTTTACGAAA
CACGGAAACCGAAGACCATTCATGTTGTTGCTCAGGTCGCAGACGTTTTGCAGCAGCAGTCGCTTCACGT
TCGCTCGCGTATCGGTGATTCATTCTGCTAACCAGTAAGGCAACCCCGCCAGCCTAGCCGGGTCCTCAAC
GACAGGAGCACGATCATGCGCACCCGTGGGGCCGCCATGCCGGCGATAATGGCCTGCTTCTCGCCGAAAC
GTTTGGTGGCGGGACCAGTGACGAAGGCTTGAGCGAGGGCGTGCAAGATTCCGAATACCGCAAGCGACAG
GCCGATCATCGTCGCGCTCCAGCGAAAGCGGTCCTCGCCGAAAATGACCCAGAGCGCTGCCGGCACCTGT
CCTACGAGTTGCATGATAAAGAAGACAGTCATAAGTGCGGCGACGATAGTCATGCCCCGCGCCCACCGGA
AGGAGCTGACTGGGTTGAAGGCTCTCAAGGGCATCGGTCGAGATCCCGGTGCCTAATGAGTGAGCTAACT
TACATTAATTGCGTTGCGCTCACTGCCCGCTTTCCAGTCGGGAAACCTGTCGTGCCAGCTGCATTAATGA
ATCGGCCAACGCGCGGGGAGAGGCGGTTTGCGTATTGGGCGCCAGGGTGGTTTTTCTTTTCACCAGTGAG
ACGGGCAACAGCTGATTGCCCTTCACCGCCTGGCCCTGAGAGAGTTGCAGCAAGCGGTCCACGCTGGTTT
GCCCCAGCAGGCGAAAATCCTGTTTGATGGTGGTTAACGGCGGGATATAACATGAGCTGTCTTCGGTATC
GTCGTATCCCACTACCGAGATATCCGCACCAACGCGCAGCCCGGACTCGGTAATGGCGCGCATTGCGCCC
AGCGCCATCTGATCGTTGGCAACCAGCATCGCAGTGGGAACGATGCCCTCATTCAGCATTTGCATGGTTT
GTTGAAAACCGGACATGGCACTCCAGTCGCCTTCCCGTTCCGCTATCGGCTGAATTTGATTGCGAGTGAG
ATATTTATGCCAGCCAGCCAGACGCAGACGCGCCGAGACAGAACTTAATGGGCCCGCTAACAGCGCGATT
TGCTGGTGACCCAATGCGACCAGATGCTCCACGCCCAGTCGCGTACCGTCTTCATGGGAGAAAATAATAC
TGTTGATGGGTGTCTGGTCAGAGACATCAAGAAATAACGCCGGAACATTAGTGCAGGCAGCTTCCACAGC
AATGGCATCCTGGTCATCCAGCGGATAGTTAATGATCAGCCCACTGACGCGTTGCGCGAGAAGATTGTGC
ACCGCCGCTTTACAGGCTTCGACGCCGCTTCGTTCTACCATCGACACCACCACGCTGGCACCCAGTTGAT
CGGCGCGAGATTTAATCGCCGCGACAATTTGCGACGGCGCGTGCAGGGCCAGACTGGAGGTGGCAACGCC
AATCAGCAACGACTGTTTGCCCGCCAGTTGTTGTGCCACGCGGTTGGGAATGTAATTCAGCTCCGCCATC
GCCGCTTCCACTTTTTCCCGCGTTTTCGCAGAAACGTGGCTGGCCTGGTTCACCACGCGGGAAACGGTCT
GATAAGAGACACCGGCATACTCTGCGACATCGTATAACGTTACTGGTTTCACATTCACCACCCTGAATTG
ACTCTCTTCCGGGCGCTATCATGCCATACCGCGAAAGGTTTTGCGCCATTCGATGGTGTCCGGGATCTCG
ACGCTCTCCCTTATGCGACTCCTGCATTAGGAAGCAGCCCAGTAGTAGGTTGAGGCCGTTGAGCACCGCC
GCCGCAAGGAATGGTGCATGCAAGGAGATGGCGCCCAACAGTCCCCCGGCCACGGGGCCTGCCACCATAC
CCACGCCGAAACAAGCGCTCATGAGCCCGAAGTGGCGAGCCCGATCTTCCCCATCGGTGATGTCGGCGAT
ATAGGCGCCAGCAACCGCACCTGTGGCGCCGGTGATGCCGGCCACGATGCGTCCGGCGTAGAGGATCGAG
ATCTCGATCCCGCGAAAT
Features (pLannotate 1.2.2; 21 found; start..end, strand, type, name):
      1..19      +  promoter       T7 promoter: promoter for bacteriophage T7 RNA polymerase
     20..44      +  protein_bind   lac operator: The lac repressor binds to the lac operator to inhibit transcription in E. coli. This inhibition can be relieved by adding lactose or isopropyl-β-D-thiogalactopyranoside (IPTG). lac repressor encoded by lacI
     59..81      +  RBS            RBS: efficient ribosome binding site from bacteriophage T7 gene 10 (Olins and Rangwala, 1989)
    100..116     +  CDS            capTEV™ (fragment): composite tag for in vivo biotinylation, TEV protease cleavage, and 6xHis tagging
    127..144     +  CDS            thrombin site: thrombin recognition and cleavage site
    136..630     +  CDS            PARP1 (fragment): PARP1_HUMAN - Also known as ADPRT From Homo sapiens (Human).
    640..657     +  CDS            9xHis (fragment): 9xHis affinity tag
    667..716     +  CDS            SET1 (fragment): solubility-enhancement tag derived from T7 phage gene 10B
    724..771     +  terminator     T7 terminator: transcription terminator for bacteriophage T7 RNA polymerase
    808..1236    +  rep_origin     f1 ori (sequence partly withheld): f1 bacteriophage origin of replication; arrow indicates direction of (+) strand synthesis
   1289..1346    +  promoter       AmpR promoter (fragment): bla
   1355..2170    -  CDS            KanR: aminoglycoside phosphotransferase; aph(3')-Ia; confers resistance to kanamycin in bacteria or G418 (Geneticin®) in eukaryotes
   2292..2880    +  rep_origin     ori: high-copy-number ColE1/pMB1/pBR322/pUC origin of replication
   3066..3205    -  misc_feature   bom: basis of mobility region from pBR322
   3307..3498    -  CDS            rop: Rop protein, which maintains plasmids at low copy number; rop
   3515..3895    +  CDS            YPB1_ECOLX: Protein predicted: Swiss-Prot protein existence level 4. From Escherichia coli.
   3967..4258    -  CDS            TcR (fragment): tetracycline efflux protein; tet; confers resistance to tetracycline
   4273..4294    -  protein_bind   CAP binding site: CAP binding activates transcription in the presence of cAMP. E. coli catabolite activator protein
   4307..5389    -  CDS            lacI: lac repressor; lacI; The lac repressor binds to the lac operator to inhibit transcription in E. coli. This inhibition can be relieved by adding lactose or isopropyl-β-D-thiogalactopyranoside (IPTG).
   5390..5467    -  promoter       lacI promoter: lacI
   5475..5754    -  CDS            TcR (fragment): tetracycline efflux protein; tet; confers resistance to tetracycline
