[The description below was written by a language model from this plasmid's Addgene catalogue record and pLannotate feature annotations shown in this document.]
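Description:
pET28_6xHis-PARP1-Zn3 is a 5,775-nt bacterial expression plasmid built on the pET28 backbone for producing the isolated third zinc-finger (Zn3) domain of human PARP1 in E. coli. The insert, introduced by Gibson cloning, encodes PARP1 residues 214–373. It sits downstream of a T7 promoter with an adjacent lac operator and the strong phage T7 gene 10 ribosome binding site, and is followed by a T7 terminator. Transcription therefore depends on a host supplying T7 RNA polymerase. The plasmid-borne lacI gene, driven by its own promoter, keeps the cassette repressed until it is induced with IPTG. The protein carries an N-terminal 6xHis tag supplied by the backbone, followed by a thrombin cleavage site that allows the tag to be removed after affinity purification. The automated annotation labels this His region as a fragment of a composite tag. It also flags a second short His-tag fragment just downstream of the insert, which corresponds to the optional C-terminal His sequence of pET28. The record lists only the N-terminal tag, so whether the downstream sequence is translated is not stated.

The plasmid is selected with kanamycin through the aph(3')-Ia (KanR) gene. It replicates from a pBR322-type ColE1 origin accompanied by the bom region and the rop gene, which holds copy number low, consistent with the catalogue entry. An f1 origin is also present. The short tetracycline-resistance fragments and a predicted E. coli ORF are nonfunctional remnants of the pBR322-derived backbone. According to the associated work, the construct supports studies of PARP1's roles in ALC1-dependent nucleosome remodeling, providing purified Zn3 domain for biochemical analysis.
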