Addgene plasmid #174806: pET28_6xHis-PARP1-Zn3
Purpose: Bacterial expression of isolated PARP1 Zn3 domain
Depositing lab: Joan Conaway. Depositing organization: Stowers Institute for Medical Research. Publication: Multiple roles for PARP1 in ALC1-dependent nucleosome remodeling. Ooi SK, Sato S, Tomomori-Sato C, Zhang Y, Wen Z, Banks CAS, Washburn MP, Unruh JR, Florens L, Conaway RC, Conaway JW. Proc Natl Acad Sci U S A. 2021 Sep 7;118(36). pii: 2107277118. doi: 10.1073/pnas.2107277118. PubMed 34465625.
Backbone
  Vector backbone: pET28
  Vector type: Bacterial Expression
Growth in bacteria
  Bacterial resistance: Kanamycin, 50 μg/mL
  Growth temperature: 37°C
  Growth strain: DH5alpha
  Copy number: Low Copy
Gene/Insert
  Gene/Insert name: PARP1-Zn3
  Species: H. sapiens (human)
  Entrez Gene: PARP1 (a.k.a. ADPRT, ADPRT 1, ADPRT1, ARTD1, PARP, PARP-1, PARS, PPOL, Poly-PARP, pADPRT-1)
  Tag / fusion protein: 6xHis (N terminal on backbone)
  Cloning method: Gibson Cloning
Terms and licenses: Academic/Nonprofit Terms; Industry Terms: Not Available to Industry
Depositor comments: Protein residues 214-373
How to cite: pET28_6xHis-PARP1-Zn3 was a gift from Joan Conaway (Addgene plasmid # 174806 ; http://n2t.net/addgene:174806 ; RRID:Addgene_174806)
